Addgene plasmid #63798: SP-dCas9-VPR
Purpose: SP-dCas9 with VP64-p65-Rta (VPR) fused to C-terminus; mammalian vector
Depositing lab: George Church. Depositing organization: Harvard University. Publication: Highly efficient Cas9-mediated transcriptional programming. Chavez A, Scheiman J, Vora S, Pruitt BW, Tuttle M, P R Iyer E, Lin S, Kiani S, Guzman CD, Wiegand DJ, Ter-Ovanesyan D, Braff JL, Davidsohn N, Housden BE, Perrimon N, Weiss R, Aach J, Collins JJ, Church GM. Nat Methods. 2015 Mar 2. doi: 10.1038/nmeth.3312. PubMed 25730490.
Backbone
  Vector backbone: pcDNA3.3 TOPO
  Vector type: Mammalian Expression, CRISPR, Synthetic Biology
  Selectable markers: Neomycin (select with G418)
Growth in bacteria
  Bacterial resistance: Ampicillin, 100 μg/mL
  Growth temperature: 37°C
  Growth strain: DH5alpha
  Copy number: Unknown
Gene/Insert
  Gene/Insert name: SP-dCas9-VPR (alt name: VP64-p65-Rta)
  Species: H. sapiens (human), M. musculus (mouse)
  Insert size (bp): 5799
  Promoter: CMV
  Tag / fusion protein: VPR (VP64-p65-Rta) (C terminal on insert)
  Cloning method: Gateway Cloning
  Sequencing primers: 5′ CMV-F
Terms and licenses: Academic/Nonprofit Terms; Industry Terms: Not Available to Industry
Depositor comments: Cas9 insert contains K604R, D839A and N863A mutations relative to reference sequence WP_010922251.1. Depositor states that these mutations should not affect function. This plasmid contains a human codon optimized form of cas9.
How to cite: SP-dCas9-VPR was a gift from George Church (Addgene plasmid # 63798 ; http://n2t.net/addgene:63798 ; RRID:Addgene_63798)
