[The description below was written by a language model from this plasmid's Addgene catalogue record and pLannotate feature annotations shown in this document.]
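Description:
SP-dCas9-VPR is a mammalian expression plasmid built on the pcDNA3.3 TOPO backbone that encodes a programmable transcriptional activator for CRISPR-based gene activation. It is propagated in E. coli through a high-copy ColE1/pUC-type origin with ampicillin resistance (AmpR under its own bla promoter), and it also carries an f1 phage origin. For selection in mammalian cells, an SV40 enhancer/early promoter drives a neomycin phosphotransferase gene terminated by an SV40 poly(A) signal, allowing G418 selection of stable transfectants.

The payload, listed as about 5.8 kb, is expressed from the human CMV immediate-early enhancer and promoter and terminated by the HSV thymidine kinase poly(A) signal. It begins with a human codon-optimized, catalytically dead Streptococcus pyogenes Cas9, annotated as the Cas9m4 variant carrying D10A, D839A, H840A and N863A. The depositor also notes a K604R difference from the reference protein that is stated not to affect function. This nuclease-null protein still binds DNA under guide RNA direction but does not cut. Fused to its C-terminus is the tripartite VPR activator, made of VP64, the activation region of human NF-κB p65 (RELA) and the Epstein-Barr virus Rta activation domain. The p65 and Rta segments are annotated, whereas VP64 is not called out in the feature table, although an unannotated gap between attB1 and the p65 segment could accommodate it. Gateway attB1 and attB2 sites flank the activator portion, consistent with the recorded Gateway cloning method.

No guide RNA cassette is annotated, so guide RNAs must be supplied separately. With guides targeting promoter regions, the plasmid is used to upregulate endogenous genes in transcriptional programming and synthetic biology applications.
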