Features (pLannotate 1.2.2; 22 found; start..end, strand, type, name):
      1..380     +  enhancer       CMV enhancer: human cytomegalovirus immediate early enhancer
    381..584     +  promoter       CMV promoter: human cytomegalovirus (CMV) immediate early promoter
    699..4802    +  CDS            Cas9m4: catalytically dead mutant of the Cas9 endonuclease from the Streptococcus pyogenes Type II CRISPR/Cas system RNA-guided DNA-binding protein that lacks endonuclease activity due to the mutations D10A, D839A, H840A, and N863A (Mali et al., 2013)
   4872..4896    +  protein_bind   attB1: mutant version of attB; recombination site for the Gateway® BP reaction BP Clonase™
   5127..5906    +  CDS            RELA (fragment): TF65_HUMAN - Also known as NFKB3. Experimental evidence at protein level: Swiss-Prot protein existence level 1. NF-kappa-B is a pleiotropic transcription factor present in almost all cell types and is the endpoint of a series of signal transduction events that are initiated by a vast array of stimuli related to many biological processes such as inflammation, immunity, differentiation, cell growth, tumorigenesis and apoptosis. NF-kappa-B is a homo- or heterodimeric complex formed by the Rel-like domain- containing proteins RELA/p65, RELB, NFKB1/p105, NFKB1/p50, REL and NFKB2/p52. The heterodime
   5925..6494    +  CDS            Rta AD: transcriptional activation domain from the human herpesvirus 4 (Epstein-Barr virus) replication and transcription activator Rta/BRLF1 (Hardwick et al., 1992; Chavez et al., 2015)
   6499..6523    -  protein_bind   attB2: mutant version of attB; recombination site for the Gateway® BP reaction BP Clonase™
   6573..6590    -  promoter       T3 promoter (fragment): promoter for bacteriophage T3 RNA polymerase
   6700..6748    +  polyA_signal   HSV TK poly(A) signal: herpes simplex virus thymidine kinase polyadenylation signal (Cole and Stacy, 1985)
   6950..7378    +  rep_origin     f1 ori (sequence partly withheld): f1 bacteriophage origin of replication; arrow indicates direction of (+) strand synthesis
   7392..7721    +  promoter       SV40 promoter: SV40 enhancer and early promoter
   7788..8579    +  CDS            neo: KKA2_KLEPN - Also known as kan, nptII. Experimental evidence at protein level: Swiss-Prot protein existence level 1. Resistance to kanamycin, neomycin, paromomycin, ribostamycin, butirosin and gentamicin B. From Klebsiella pneumoniae.
   8605..8763    +  CDS            ble (fragment): BLE_KLEPN - Experimental evidence at protein level: Swiss-Prot protein existence level 1. Binding protein with a strong affinity to the bleomycin family of antibiotics. Binds to CL990; an antimitotic-antibiotic compound. From Klebsiella pneumoniae.
   8758..8879    +  polyA_signal   SV40 poly(A) signal: SV40 polyadenylation signal
   8950..8972    -  protein_bind   lac operator (fragment): The lac repressor binds to the lac operator to inhibit transcription in E. coli. This inhibition can be relieved by adding lactose or isopropyl-β-D-thiogalactopyranoside (IPTG). lac repressor encoded by lacI
   8976..9006    -  promoter       lac promoter: promoter for the E. coli lac operon
   9021..9042    -  protein_bind   CAP binding site: CAP binding activates transcription in the presence of cAMP. E. coli catabolite activator protein
   9055..9147    -  CDS            lacI (fragment): lac repressor; lacI; The lac repressor binds to the lac operator to inhibit transcription in E. coli. This inhibition can be relieved by adding lactose or isopropyl-β-D-thiogalactopyranoside (IPTG).
   9330..9918    -  rep_origin     ori: high-copy-number ColE1/pMB1/pBR322/pUC origin of replication
  10089..10949   -  CDS            AmpR: β-lactamase; bla; confers resistance to ampicillin, carbenicillin, and related antibiotics
  10950..11054   -  promoter       AmpR promoter: bla
  11113..11165   -  misc_feature   bom (fragment): basis of mobility region from pBR322
>Addgene plasmid #63798 | SP-dCas9-VPR | addgene full sequence | sequence record 258220 | Addgene NGS Result
GACATTGATTATTGACTAGTTATTAATAGTAATCAATTACGGGGTCATTAGTTCATAGCCCATATATGGA
GTTCCGCGTTACATAACTTACGGTAAATGGCCCGCCTGGCTGACCGCCCAACGACCCCCGCCCATTGACG
TCAATAATGACGTATGTTCCCATAGTAACGCCAATAGGGACTTTCCATTGACGTCAATGGGTGGAGTATT
TACGGTAAACTGCCCACTTGGCAGTACATCAAGTGTATCATATGCCAAGTACGCCCCCTATTGACGTCAA
TGACGGTAAATGGCCCGCCTGGCATTATGCCCAGTACATGACCTTATGGGACTTTCCTACTTGGCAGTAC
ATCTACGTATTAGTCATCGCTATTACCATGGTGATGCGGTTTTGGCAGTACATCAATGGGCGTGGATAGC
GGTTTGACTCACGGGGATTTCCAAGTCTCCACCCCATTGACGTCAATGGGAGTTTGTTTTGGCACCAAAA
TCAACGGGACTTTCCAAAATGTCGTAACAACTCCGCCCCATTGACGCAAATGGGCGGTAGGCGTGTACGG
TGGGAGGTCTATATAAGCAGAGCTCGTTTAGTGAACCGTCAGATCGCCTGGAGACGCCATCCACGCTGTT
TTGACCTCCATAGAAGACACCGGGACCGATCCAGCCTCCGGACTCTAGAGGATCGAACCCTTGCCACCAT
GGACAAGAAGTACTCCATTGGGCTCGCTATCGGCACAAACAGCGTCGGCTGGGCCGTCATTACGGACGAG
TACAAGGTGCCGAGCAAAAAATTCAAAGTTCTGGGCAATACCGATCGCCACAGCATAAAGAAGAACCTCA
TTGGCGCCCTCCTGTTCGACTCCGGGGAGACGGCCGAAGCCACGCGGCTCAAAAGAACAGCACGGCGCAG
ATATACCCGCAGAAAGAATCGGATCTGCTACCTGCAGGAGATCTTTAGTAATGAGATGGCTAAGGTGGAT
GACTCTTTCTTCCATAGGCTGGAGGAGTCCTTTTTGGTGGAGGAGGATAAAAAGCACGAGCGCCACCCAA
TCTTTGGCAATATCGTGGACGAGGTGGCGTACCATGAAAAGTACCCAACCATATATCATCTGAGGAAGAA
GCTTGTAGACAGTACTGATAAGGCTGACTTGCGGTTGATCTATCTCGCGCTGGCGCATATGATCAAATTT
CGGGGACACTTCCTCATCGAGGGGGACCTGAACCCAGACAACAGCGATGTCGACAAACTCTTTATCCAAC
TGGTTCAGACTTACAATCAGCTTTTCGAAGAGAACCCGATCAACGCATCCGGAGTTGACGCCAAAGCAAT
CCTGAGCGCTAGGCTGTCCAAATCCCGGCGGCTCGAAAACCTCATCGCACAGCTCCCTGGGGAGAAGAAG
AACGGCCTGTTTGGTAATCTTATCGCCCTGTCACTCGGGCTGACCCCCAACTTTAAATCTAACTTCGACC
TGGCCGAAGATGCCAAGCTTCAACTGAGCAAAGACACCTACGATGATGATCTCGACAATCTGCTGGCCCA
GATCGGCGACCAGTACGCAGACCTTTTTTTGGCGGCAAAGAACCTGTCAGACGCCATTCTGCTGAGTGAT
ATTCTGCGAGTGAACACGGAGATCACCAAAGCTCCGCTGAGCGCTAGTATGATCAAGCGCTATGATGAGC
ACCACCAAGACTTGACTTTGCTGAAGGCCCTTGTCAGACAGCAACTGCCTGAGAAGTACAAGGAAATTTT
CTTCGATCAGTCTAAAAATGGCTACGCCGGATACATTGACGGCGGAGCAAGCCAGGAGGAATTTTACAAA
TTTATTAAGCCCATCTTGGAAAAAATGGACGGCACCGAGGAGCTGCTGGTAAAGCTTAACAGAGAAGATC
TGTTGCGCAAACAGCGCACTTTCGACAATGGAAGCATCCCCCACCAGATTCACCTGGGCGAACTGCACGC
TATCCTCAGGCGGCAAGAGGATTTCTACCCCTTTTTGAAAGATAACAGGGAAAAGATTGAGAAAATCCTC
ACATTTCGGATACCCTACTATGTAGGCCCCCTCGCCCGGGGAAATTCCAGATTCGCGTGGATGACTCGCA
AATCAGAAGAGACCATCACTCCCTGGAACTTCGAGGAAGTCGTGGATAAGGGGGCCTCTGCCCAGTCCTT
CATCGAAAGGATGACTAACTTTGATAAAAATCTGCCTAACGAAAAGGTGCTTCCTAAACACTCTCTGCTG
TACGAGTACTTCACAGTTTATAACGAGCTCACCAAGGTCAAATACGTCACAGAAGGGATGAGAAAGCCAG
CATTCCTGTCTGGAGAGCAGAAGAAAGCTATCGTGGACCTCCTCTTCAAGACGAACCGGAAAGTTACCGT
GAAACAGCTCAAAGAAGACTATTTCAAAAAGATTGAATGTTTCGACTCTGTTGAAATCAGCGGAGTGGAG
GATCGCTTCAACGCATCCCTGGGAACGTATCACGATCTCCTGAAAATCATTAAAGACAAGGACTTCCTGG
ACAATGAGGAGAACGAGGACATTCTTGAGGACATTGTCCTCACCCTTACGTTGTTTGAAGATAGGGAGAT
GATTGAAGAACGCTTGAAAACTTACGCTCATCTCTTCGACGACAAAGTCATGAAACAGCTCAAGAGGCGC
CGATATACAGGATGGGGGCGGCTGTCAAGAAAACTGATCAATGGGATCCGAGACAAGCAGAGTGGAAAGA
CAATCCTGGATTTTCTTAAGTCCGATGGATTTGCCAACCGGAACTTCATGCAGTTGATCCATGATGACTC
TCTCACCTTTAAGGAGGACATCCAGAAAGCACAAGTTTCTGGCCAGGGGGACAGTCTTCACGAGCACATC
GCTAATCTTGCAGGTAGCCCAGCTATCAAAAAGGGAATACTGCAGACCGTTAAGGTCGTGGATGAACTCG
TCAAAGTAATGGGAAGGCATAAGCCCGAGAATATCGTTATCGAGATGGCCCGAGAGAACCAAACTACCCA
GAAGGGACAGAAGAACAGTAGGGAAAGGATGAAGAGGATTGAAGAGGGTATAAAAGAACTGGGGTCCCAA
ATCCTTAAGGAACACCCAGTTGAAAACACCCAGCTTCAGAATGAGAAGCTCTACCTGTACTACCTGCAGA
ACGGCAGGGACATGTACGTGGATCAGGAACTGGACATCAATCGGCTCTCCGACTACGACGTGGCTGCTAT
CGTGCCCCAGTCTTTTCTCAAAGATGATTCTATTGATAATAAAGTGTTGACAAGATCCGATAAAGCTAGA
GGGAAGAGTGATAACGTCCCCTCAGAAGAAGTTGTCAAGAAAATGAAAAATTATTGGCGGCAGCTGCTGA
ACGCCAAACTGATCACACAACGGAAGTTCGATAATCTGACTAAGGCTGAACGAGGTGGCCTGTCTGAGTT
GGATAAAGCCGGCTTCATCAAAAGGCAGCTTGTTGAGACACGCCAGATCACCAAGCACGTGGCCCAAATT
CTCGATTCACGCATGAACACCAAGTACGATGAAAATGACAAACTGATTCGAGAGGTGAAAGTTATTACTC
TGAAGTCTAAGCTGGTCTCAGATTTCAGAAAGGACTTTCAGTTTTATAAGGTGAGAGAGATCAACAATTA
CCACCATGCGCATGATGCCTACCTGAATGCAGTGGTAGGCACTGCACTTATCAAAAAATATCCCAAGCTT
GAATCTGAATTTGTTTACGGAGACTATAAAGTGTACGATGTTAGGAAAATGATCGCAAAGTCTGAGCAGG
AAATAGGCAAGGCCACCGCTAAGTACTTCTTTTACAGCAATATTATGAATTTTTTCAAGACCGAGATTAC
ACTGGCCAATGGAGAGATTCGGAAGCGACCACTTATCGAAACAAACGGAGAAACAGGAGAAATCGTGTGG
GACAAGGGTAGGGATTTCGCGACAGTCCGGAAGGTCCTGTCCATGCCGCAGGTGAACATCGTTAAAAAGA
CCGAAGTACAGACCGGAGGCTTCTCCAAGGAAAGTATCCTCCCGAAAAGGAACAGCGACAAGCTGATCGC
ACGCAAAAAAGATTGGGACCCCAAGAAATACGGCGGATTCGATTCTCCTACAGTCGCTTACAGTGTACTG
GTTGTGGCCAAAGTGGAGAAAGGGAAGTCTAAAAAACTCAAAAGCGTCAAGGAACTGCTGGGCATCACAA
TCATGGAGCGATCAAGCTTCGAAAAAAACCCCATCGACTTTCTCGAGGCGAAAGGATATAAAGAGGTCAA
AAAAGACCTCATCATTAAGCTTCCCAAGTACTCTCTCTTTGAGCTTGAAAACGGCCGGAAACGAATGCTC
GCTAGTGCGGGCGAGCTGCAGAAAGGTAACGAGCTGGCACTGCCCTCTAAATACGTTAATTTCTTGTATC
TGGCCAGCCACTATGAAAAGCTCAAAGGGTCTCCCGAAGATAATGAGCAGAAGCAGCTGTTCGTGGAACA
ACACAAACACTACCTTGATGAGATCATCGAGCAAATAAGCGAATTCTCCAAAAGAGTGATCCTCGCCGAC
GCTAACCTCGATAAGGTGCTTTCTGCTTACAATAAGCACAGGGATAAGCCCATCAGGGAGCAGGCAGAAA
ACATTATCCACTTGTTTACTCTGACCAACTTGGGCGCGCCTGCAGCCTTCAAGTACTTCGACACCACCAT
AGACAGAAAGCGGTACACCTCTACAAAGGAGGTCCTGGACGCCACACTGATTCATCAGTCAATTACGGGG
CTCTATGAAACAAGAATCGACCTCTCTCAGCTCGGTGGAGACAGCAGGGCTGACCCCAAGAAGAAGAGGA
AGGTGTCGCCAGGGATCCGTCGACTTGACGCGTTGATATCAACAAGTTTGTACAAAAAAGCAGGCTACAA
AGAGGCCAGCGGTTCCGGACGGGCTGACGCATTGGACGATTTTGATCTGGATATGCTGGGAAGTGACGCC
CTCGATGATTTTGACCTTGACATGCTTGGTTCGGATGCCCTTGATGACTTTGACCTCGACATGCTCGGCA
GTGACGCCCTTGATGATTTCGACCTGGACATGCTGATTAACTCTAGAAGTTCCGGATCTCCGAAAAAGAA
ACGCAAAGTTGGTAGCCAGTACCTGCCCGACACCGACGACCGGCACCGGATCGAGGAAAAGCGGAAGCGG
ACCTACGAGACATTCAAGAGCATCATGAAGAAGTCCCCCTTCAGCGGCCCCACCGACCCTAGACCTCCAC
CTAGAAGAATCGCCGTGCCCAGCAGATCCAGCGCCAGCGTGCCAAAACCTGCCCCCCAGCCTTACCCCTT
CACCAGCAGCCTGAGCACCATCAACTACGACGAGTTCCCTACCATGGTGTTCCCCAGCGGCCAGATCTCT
CAGGCCTCTGCTCTGGCTCCAGCCCCTCCTCAGGTGCTGCCTCAGGCTCCTGCTCCTGCACCAGCTCCAG
CCATGGTGTCTGCACTGGCTCAGGCACCAGCACCCGTGCCTGTGCTGGCTCCTGGACCTCCACAGGCTGT
GGCTCCACCAGCCCCTAAACCTACACAGGCCGGCGAGGGCACACTGTCTGAAGCTCTGCTGCAGCTGCAG
TTCGACGACGAGGATCTGGGAGCCCTGCTGGGAAACAGCACCGATCCTGCCGTGTTCACCGACCTGGCCA
GCGTGGACAACAGCGAGTTCCAGCAGCTGCTGAACCAGGGCATCCCTGTGGCCCCTCACACCACCGAGCC
CATGCTGATGGAATACCCCGAGGCCATCACCCGGCTCGTGACAGGCGCTCAGAGGCCTCCTGATCCAGCT
CCTGCCCCTCTGGGAGCACCAGGCCTGCCTAATGGACTGCTGTCTGGCGACGAGGACTTCAGCTCTATCG
CCGATATGGATTTCTCAGCCTTGCTGGGCTCTGGCAGCGGCAGCCGGGATTCCAGGGAAGGGATGTTTTT
GCCGAAGCCTGAGGCCGGCTCCGCTATTAGTGACGTGTTTGAGGGCCGCGAGGTGTGCCAGCCAAAACGA
ATCCGGCCATTTCATCCTCCAGGAAGTCCATGGGCCAACCGCCCACTCCCCGCCAGCCTCGCACCAACAC
CAACCGGTCCAGTACATGAGCCAGTCGGGTCACTGACCCCGGCACCAGTCCCTCAGCCACTGGATCCAGC
GCCCGCAGTGACTCCCGAGGCCAGTCACCTGTTGGAGGATCCCGATGAAGAGACGAGCCAGGCTGTCAAA
GCCCTTCGGGAGATGGCCGATACTGTGATTCCCCAGAAGGAAGAGGCTGCAATCTGTGGCCAAATGGACC
TTTCCCATCCGCCCCCAAGGGGCCATCTGGATGAGCTGACAACCACACTTGAGTCCATGACCGAGGATCT
GAACCTGGACTCACCCCTGACCCCGGAATTGAACGAGATTCTGGATACCTTCCTGAACGACGAGTGCCTC
TTGCATGCCATGCATATCAGCACAGGACTGTCCATCTTCGACACATCTCTGTTTTGAAACCCAGCTTTCT
TGTACAAAGTGGTTGATATCATCTAGAGCGGCCGCAGGTACCTGAATAACTAAGGCCGCTTCCCTTTAGT
GAGGGTTAATGCTTCGAGCAGACAAAGGGTTCGATCCCTACCGGTTAGTAATGAGTTTAAACGGGGGAGG
CTAACTGAAACACGGAAGGAGACAATACCGGAAGGAACCCGCGCTATGACGGCAATAAAAAGACAGAATA
AAACGCACGGGTGTTGGGTCGTTTGTTCATAAACGCGGGGTTCGGTCCCAGGGCTGGCACTCTGTCGATA
CCCCACCGAGACCCCATTGGGGCCAATACGCCCGCGTTTCTTCCTTTTCCCCACCCCACCCCCCAAGTTC
GGGTGAAGGCCCAGGGCTCGCAGCCAACGTCGGGGCGGCAGGCCCTGCCATAGCAGATCTGCGCAGCTGG
GGCTCTAGGGGGTATCCCC
[124 nt withheld, positions 6950-7073]
C
[91 nt withheld, positions 7075-7165]
A
[49 nt withheld, positions 7167-7215]
CCTTTGACGTTGGAGTCCACGTTCTTT
[37 nt withheld, positions 7243-7279]
ACCCTATCTCGGTCTATTCTTTTGATTTATAAGGGATTTTGCCGATTTCGGCCTATTGGTTAAAAAATGA
GCTGATTTAACAAAAATTTAACGCGAATTAATTCTGTGGAATGTGTGTCAGTTAGGGTGTGGAAAGTCCC
CAGGCTCCCCAGCAGGCAGAAGTATGCAAAGCATGCATCTCAATTAGTCAGCAACCAGGTGTGGAAAGTC
CCCAGGCTCCCCAGCAGGCAGAAGTATGCAAAGCATGCATCTCAATTAGTCAGCAACCATAGTCCCGCCC
CTAACTCCGCCCATCCCGCCCCTAACTCCGCCCAGTTCCGCCCATTCTCCGCCCCATGGCTGACTAATTT
TTTTTATTTATGCAGAGGCCGAGGCCGCCTCTGCCTCTGAGCTATTCCAGAAGTAGTGAGGAGGCTTTTT
TGGAGGCCTAGGCTTTTGCAAAAAGCTCCCGGGAGCTTGTATATCCATTTTCGGATCTGATCAAGAGACA
GGATGAGGATCGTTTCGCATGATTGAACAAGATGGATTGCACGCAGGTTCTCCGGCCGCTTGGGTGGAGA
GGCTATTCGGCTATGACTGGGCACAACAGACAATCGGCTGCTCTGATGCCGCCGTGTTCCGGCTGTCAGC
GCAGGGGCGCCCGGTTCTTTTTGTCAAGACCGACCTGTCCGGTGCCCTGAATGAACTGCAGGACGAGGCA
GCGCGGCTATCGTGGCTGGCCACGACGGGCGTTCCTTGCGCAGCTGTGCTCGACGTTGTCACTGAAGCGG
GAAGGGACTGGCTGCTATTGGGCGAAGTGCCGGGGCAGGATCTCCTGTCATCTCACCTTGCTCCTGCCGA
GAAAGTATCCATCATGGCTGATGCAATGCGGCGGCTGCATACGCTTGATCCGGCTACCTGCCCATTCGAC
CACCAAGCGAAACATCGCATCGAGCGAGCACGTACTCGGATGGAAGCCGGTCTTGTCGATCAGGATGATC
TGGACGAAGAGCATCAGGGGCTCGCGCCAGCCGAACTGTTCGCCAGGCTCAAGGCGCGCATGCCCGACGG
CGAGGATCTCGTCGTGACCCATGGCGATGCCTGCTTGCCGAATATCATGGTGGAAAATGGCCGCTTTTCT
GGATTCATCGACTGTGGCCGGCTGGGTGTGGCGGACCGCTATCAGGACATAGCGTTGGCTACCCGTGATA
TTGCTGAAGAGCTTGGCGGCGAATGGGCTGACCGCTTCCTCGTGCTTTACGGTATCGCCGCTCCCGATTC
GCAGCGCATCGCCTTCTATCGCCTTCTTGACGAGTTCTTCTGAGCGGGACTCTGGGGTTCGCGAAATGAC
CGACCAAGCGACGCCCAACCTGCCATCACGAGATTTCGATTCCACCGCCGCCTTCTATGAAAGGTTGGGC
TTCGGAATCGTTTTCCGGGACGCCGGCTGGATGATCCTCCAGCGCGGGGATCTCATGCTGGAGTTCTTCG
CCCACCCCAACTTGTTTATTGCAGCTTATAATGGTTACAAATAAAGCAATAGCATCACAAATTTCACAAA
TAAAGCATTTTTTTCACTGCATTCTAGTTGTGGTTTGTCCAAACTCATCAATGTATCTTATCATGTCTGT
ATACCGTCGACCTCTAGCTAGAGCTTGGCGTAATCATGGTCATAGCTGTTTCCTGTGTGAAATTGTTATC
CGCTCACAATTCCACACAACATACGAGCCGGAAGCATAAAGTGTAAAGCCTGGGGTGCCTAATGAGTGAG
CTAACTCACATTAATTGCGTTGCGCTCACTGCCCGCTTTCCAGTCGGGAAACCTGTCGTGCCAGCTGCAT
TAATGAATCGGCCAACGCGCGGGGAGAGGCGGTTTGCGTATTGGGCGCTCTTCCGCTTCCTCGCTCACTG
ACTCGCTGCGCTCGGTCGTTCGGCTGCGGCGAGCGGTATCAGCTCACTCAAAGGCGGTAATACGGTTATC
CACAGAATCAGGGGATAACGCAGGAAAGAACATGTGAGCAAAAGGCCAGCAAAAGGCCAGGAACCGTAAA
AAGGCCGCGTTGCTGGCGTTTTTCCATAGGCTCCGCCCCCCTGACGAGCATCACAAAAATCGACGCTCAA
GTCAGAGGTGGCGAAACCCGACAGGACTATAAAGATACCAGGCGTTTCCCCCTGGAAGCTCCCTCGTGCG
CTCTCCTGTTCCGACCCTGCCGCTTACCGGATACCTGTCCGCCTTTCTCCCTTCGGGAAGCGTGGCGCTT
TCTCATAGCTCACGCTGTAGGTATCTCAGTTCGGTGTAGGTCGTTCGCTCCAAGCTGGGCTGTGTGCACG
AACCCCCCGTTCAGCCCGACCGCTGCGCCTTATCCGGTAACTATCGTCTTGAGTCCAACCCGGTAAGACA
CGACTTATCGCCACTGGCAGCAGCCACTGGTAACAGGATTAGCAGAGCGAGGTATGTAGGCGGTGCTACA
GAGTTCTTGAAGTGGTGGCCTAACTACGGCTACACTAGAAGAACAGTATTTGGTATCTGCGCTCTGCTGA
AGCCAGTTACCTTCGGAAAAAGAGTTGGTAGCTCTTGATCCGGCAAACAAACCACCGCTGGTAGCGGTGG
TTTTTTTGTTTGCAAGCAGCAGATTACGCGCAGAAAAAAAGGATCTCAAGAAGATCCTTTGATCTTTTCT
ACGGGGTCTGACGCTCAGTGGAACGAAAACTCACGTTAAGGGATTTTGGTCATGAGATTATCAAAAAGGA
TCTTCACCTAGATCCTTTTAAATTAAAAATGAAGTTTTAAATCAATCTAAAGTATATATGAGTAAACTTG
GTCTGACAGTTACCAATGCTTAATCAGTGAGGCACCTATCTCAGCGATCTGTCTATTTCGTTCATCCATA
GTTGCCTGACTCCCCGTCGTGTAGATAACTACGATACGGGAGGGCTTACCATCTGGCCCCAGTGCTGCAA
TGATACCGCGAGACCCACGCTCACCGGCTCCAGATTTATCAGCAATAAACCAGCCAGCCGGAAGGGCCGA
GCGCAGAAGTGGTCCTGCAACTTTATCCGCCTCCATCCAGTCTATTAATTGTTGCCGGGAAGCTAGAGTA
AGTAGTTCGCCAGTTAATAGTTTGCGCAACGTTGTTGCCATTGCTACAGGCATCGTGGTGTCACGCTCGT
CGTTTGGTATGGCTTCATTCAGCTCCGGTTCCCAACGATCAAGGCGAGTTACATGATCCCCCATGTTGTG
CAAAAAAGCGGTTAGCTCCTTCGGTCCTCCGATCGTTGTCAGAAGTAAGTTGGCCGCAGTGTTATCACTC
ATGGTTATGGCAGCACTGCATAATTCTCTTACTGTCATGCCATCCGTAAGATGCTTTTCTGTGACTGGTG
AGTACTCAACCAAGTCATTCTGAGAATAGTGTATGCGGCGACCGAGTTGCTCTTGCCCGGCGTCAATACG
GGATAATACCGCGCCACATAGCAGAACTTTAAAAGTGCTCATCATTGGAAAACGTTCTTCGGGGCGAAAA
CTCTCAAGGATCTTACCGCTGTTGAGATCCAGTTCGATGTAACCCACTCGTGCACCCAACTGATCTTCAG
CATCTTTTACTTTCACCAGCGTTTCTGGGTGAGCAAAAACAGGAAGGCAAAATGCCGCAAAAAAGGGAAT
AAGGGCGACACGGAAATGTTGAATACTCATACTCTTCCTTTTTCAATATTATTGAAGCATTTATCAGGGT
TATTGTCTCATGAGCGGATACATATTTGAATGTATTTAGAAAAATAAACAAATAGGGGTTCCGCGCACAT
TTCCCCGAAAAGTGCCACCTGACGTCGACGGATCGGGAGATCTCCCGATCCCCTATGGTGCACTCTCAGT
ACAATCTGCTCTGATGCCGCATAGTTAAGCCAGTATCTGCTCCCTGCTTGTGTGTTGGAGGTCGCTGAGT
AGTGCGCGAGCAAAATTTAAGCTACAACAAGGCAAGGCTTGACCGACAATTGCATGAAGAATCTGCTTAG
GGTTAGGCGTTTTGCGCTGCTTCGCGATGTACGGGCCAGATATACGCGTT
