>Addgene plasmid #63798 | SP-dCas9-VPR | depositor partial sequence | sequence record 106486 | SP-dCas9-VPR sequence 5799 bps
ATGGACAAGAAGTACTCCATTGGGCTCGCTATCGGCACAAACAGCGTCGGCTGGGCCGTCATTACGGACG
AGTACAAGGTGCCGAGCAAAAAATTCAAAGTTCTGGGCAATACCGATCGCCACAGCATAAAGAAGAACCT
CATTGGCGCCCTCCTGTTCGACTCCGGGGAGACGGCCGAAGCCACGCGGCTCAAAAGAACAGCACGGCGC
AGATATACCCGCAGAAAGAATCGGATCTGCTACCTGCAGGAGATCTTTAGTAATGAGATGGCTAAGGTGG
ATGACTCTTTCTTCCATAGGCTGGAGGAGTCCTTTTTGGTGGAGGAGGATAAAAAGCACGAGCGCCACCC
AATCTTTGGCAATATCGTGGACGAGGTGGCGTACCATGAAAAGTACCCAACCATATATCATCTGAGGAAG
AAGCTTGTAGACAGTACTGATAAGGCTGACTTGCGGTTGATCTATCTCGCGCTGGCGCATATGATCAAAT
TTCGGGGACACTTCCTCATCGAGGGGGACCTGAACCCAGACAACAGCGATGTCGATAAACTCTTTATCCA
ACTGGTTCAGACTTACAATCAGCTTTTCGAAGAGAACCCGATCAACGCATCCGGAGTTGACGCCAAAGCA
ATCCTGAGCGCTAGGCTGTCCAAATCCCGGCGGCTCGAAAACCTCATCGCACAGCTCCCTGGGGAGAAGA
AGAACGGCCTGTTTGGTAATCTTATCGCCCTGTCACTCGGGCTGACCCCCAACTTTAAATCTAACTTCGA
CCTGGCCGAAGATGCCAAGCTTCAACTGAGCAAAGACACCTACGATGATGATCTCGACAATCTGCTGGCC
CAGATCGGCGACCAGTACGCAGACCTTTTTTTGGCGGCAAAGAACCTGTCAGACGCCATTCTGCTGAGTG
ATATTCTGCGAGTGAACACGGAGATCACCAAAGCTCCGCTGAGCGCTAGTATGATCAAGCGCTATGATGA
GCACCACCAAGACTTGACTTTGCTGAAGGCCCTTGTCAGACAGCAACTGCCTGAGAAGTACAAGGAAATT
TTCTTCGATCAGTCTAAAAATGGCTACGCCGGATACATTGACGGCGGAGCAAGCCAGGAGGAATTTTACA
AATTTATTAAGCCCATCTTGGAAAAAATGGACGGCACCGAGGAGCTGCTGGTAAAGCTTAACAGAGAAGA
TCTGTTGCGCAAACAGCGCACTTTCGACAATGGAAGCATCCCCCACCAGATTCACCTGGGCGAACTGCAC
GCTATCCTCAGGCGGCAAGAGGATTTCTACCCCTTTTTGAAAGATAACAGGGAAAAGATTGAGAAAATCC
TCACATTTCGGATACCCTACTATGTAGGCCCCCTCGCCCGGGGAAATTCCAGATTCGCGTGGATGACTCG
CAAATCAGAAGAGACCATCACTCCCTGGAACTTCGAGGAAGTCGTGGATAAGGGGGCCTCTGCCCAGTCC
TTCATCGAAAGGATGACTAACTTTGATAAAAATCTGCCTAACGAAAAGGTGCTTCCTAAACACTCTCTGC
TGTACGAGTACTTCACAGTTTATAACGAGCTCACCAAGGTCAAATACGTCACAGAAGGGATGAGAAAGCC
AGCATTCCTGTCTGGAGAGCAGAAGAAAGCTATCGTGGACCTCCTCTTCAAGACGAACCGGAAAGTTACC
GTGAAACAGCTCAAAGAAGACTATTTCAAAAAGATTGAATGTTTCGACTCTGTTGAAATCAGCGGAGTGG
AGGATCGCTTCAACGCATCCCTGGGAACGTATCACGATCTCCTGAAAATCATTAAAGACAAGGACTTCCT
GGACAATGAGGAGAACGAGGACATTCTTGAGGACATTGTCCTCACCCTTACGTTGTTTGAAGATAGGGAG
ATGATTGAAGAACGCTTGAAAACTTACGCTCATCTCTTCGACGACAAAGTCATGAAACAGCTCAAGAGGC
GCCGATATACAGGATGGGGGCGGCTGTCAAGAAAACTGATCAATGGGATCCGAGACAAGCAGAGTGGAAA
GACAATCCTGGATTTTCTTAAGTCCGATGGATTTGCCAACCGGAACTTCATGCAGTTGATCCATGATGAC
TCTCTCACCTTTAAGGAGGACATCCAGAAAGCACAAGTTTCTGGCCAGGGGGACAGTCTTCACGAGCACA
TCGCTAATCTTGCAGGTAGCCCAGCTATCAAAAAGGGAATACTGCAGACCGTTAAGGTCGTGGATGAACT
CGTCAAAGTAATGGGAAGGCATAAGCCCGAGAATATCGTTATCGAGATGGCCCGAGAGAACCAAACTACC
CAGAAGGGACAGAAGAACAGTAGGGAAAGGATGAAGAGGATTGAAGAGGGTATAAAAGAACTGGGGTCCC
AAATCCTTAAGGAACACCCAGTTGAAAACACCCAGCTTCAGAATGAGAAGCTCTACCTGTACTACCTGCA
GAACGGCAGGGACATGTACGTGGATCAGGAACTGGACATCAATCGGCTCTCCGACTACGACGTGGCTGCT
ATCGTGCCCCAGTCTTTTCTCAAAGATGATTCTATTGATAATAAAGTGTTGACAAGATCCGATAAAGCTA
GAGGGAAGAGTGATAACGTCCCCTCAGAAGAAGTTGTCAAGAAAATGAAAAATTATTGGCGGCAGCTGCT
GAACGCCAAACTGATCACACAACGGAAGTTCGATAATCTGACTAAGGCTGAACGAGGTGGCCTGTCTGAG
TTGGATAAAGCCGGCTTCATCAAAAGGCAGCTTGTTGAGACACGCCAGATCACCAAGCACGTGGCCCAAA
TTCTCGATTCACGCATGAACACCAAGTACGATGAAAATGACAAACTGATTCGAGAGGTGAAAGTTATTAC
TCTGAAGTCTAAGCTGGTCTCAGATTTCAGAAAGGACTTTCAGTTTTATAAGGTGAGAGAGATCAACAAT
TACCACCATGCGCATGATGCCTACCTGAATGCAGTGGTAGGCACTGCACTTATCAAAAAATATCCCAAGC
TTGAATCTGAATTTGTTTACGGAGACTATAAAGTGTACGATGTTAGGAAAATGATCGCAAAGTCTGAGCA
GGAAATAGGCAAGGCCACCGCTAAGTACTTCTTTTACAGCAATATTATGAATTTTTTCAAGACCGAGATT
ACACTGGCCAATGGAGAGATTCGGAAGCGACCACTTATCGAAACAAACGGAGAAACAGGAGAAATCGTGT
GGGACAAGGGTAGGGATTTCGCGACAGTCCGGAAGGTCCTGTCCATGCCGCAGGTGAACATCGTTAAAAA
GACCGAAGTACAGACCGGAGGCTTCTCCAAGGAAAGTATCCTCCCGAAAAGGAACAGCGACAAGCTGATC
GCACGCAAAAAAGATTGGGACCCCAAGAAATACGGCGGATTCGATTCTCCTACAGTCGCTTACAGTGTAC
TGGTTGTGGCCAAAGTGGAGAAAGGGAAGTCTAAAAAACTCAAAAGCGTCAAGGAACTGCTGGGCATCAC
AATCATGGAGCGATCAAGCTTCGAAAAAAACCCCATCGACTTTCTCGAGGCGAAAGGATATAAAGAGGTC
AAAAAAGACCTCATCATTAAGCTTCCCAAGTACTCTCTCTTTGAGCTTGAAAACGGCCGGAAACGAATGC
TCGCTAGTGCGGGCGAGCTGCAGAAAGGTAACGAGCTGGCACTGCCCTCTAAATACGTTAATTTCTTGTA
TCTGGCCAGCCACTATGAAAAGCTCAAAGGGTCTCCCGAAGATAATGAGCAGAAGCAGCTGTTCGTGGAA
CAACACAAACACTACCTTGATGAGATCATCGAGCAAATAAGCGAATTCTCCAAAAGAGTGATCCTCGCCG
ACGCTAACCTCGATAAGGTGCTTTCTGCTTACAATAAGCACAGGGATAAGCCCATCAGGGAGCAGGCAGA
AAACATTATCCACTTGTTTACTCTGACCAACTTGGGCGCGCCTGCAGCCTTCAAGTACTTCGACACCACC
ATAGACAGAAAGCGGTACACCTCTACAAAGGAGGTCCTGGACGCCACACTGATTCATCAGTCAATTACGG
GGCTCTATGAAACAAGAATCGACCTCTCTCAGCTCGGTGGAGACAGCAGGGCTGACCCCAAGAAGAAGAG
GAAGGTGTCGCCAGGGATCCGTCGACTTGACGCGTTGATATCAACAAGTTTGTACAAAAAAGCAGGCTAC
AAAGAGGCCAGCGGTTCCGGACGGGCTGACGCATTGGACGATTTTGATCTGGATATGCTGGGAAGTGACG
CCCTCGATGATTTTGACCTTGACATGCTTGGTTCGGATGCCCTTGATGACTTTGACCTCGACATGCTCGG
CAGTGACGCCCTTGATGATTTCGACCTGGACATGCTGATTAACTCTAGAAGTTCCGGATCTCCGAAAAAG
AAACGCAAAGTTGGTAGCCAGTACCTGCCCGACACCGACGACCGGCACCGGATCGAGGAAAAGCGGAAGC
GGACCTACGAGACATTCAAGAGCATCATGAAGAAGTCCCCCTTCAGCGGCCCCACCGACCCTAGACCTCC
ACCTAGAAGAATCGCCGTGCCCAGCAGATCCAGCGCCAGCGTGCCAAAACCTGCCCCCCAGCCTTACCCC
TTCACCAGCAGCCTGAGCACCATCAACTACGACGAGTTCCCTACCATGGTGTTCCCCAGCGGCCAGATCT
CTCAGGCCTCTGCTCTGGCTCCAGCCCCTCCTCAGGTGCTGCCTCAGGCTCCTGCTCCTGCACCAGCTCC
AGCCATGGTGTCTGCACTGGCTCAGGCACCAGCACCCGTGCCTGTGCTGGCTCCTGGACCTCCACAGGCT
GTGGCTCCACCAGCCCCTAAACCTACACAGGCCGGCGAGGGCACACTGTCTGAAGCTCTGCTGCAGCTGC
AGTTCGACGACGAGGATCTGGGAGCCCTGCTGGGAAACAGCACCGATCCTGCCGTGTTCACCGACCTGGC
CAGCGTGGACAACAGCGAGTTCCAGCAGCTGCTGAACCAGGGCATCCCTGTGGCCCCTCACACCACCGAG
CCCATGCTGATGGAATACCCCGAGGCCATCACCCGGCTCGTGACAGGCGCTCAGAGGCCTCCTGATCCAG
CTCCTGCCCCTCTGGGAGCACCAGGCCTGCCTAATGGACTGCTGTCTGGCGACGAGGACTTCAGCTCTAT
CGCCGATATGGATTTCTCAGCCTTGCTGGGCTCTGGCAGCGGCAGCCGGGATTCCAGGGAAGGGATGTTT
TTGCCGAAGCCTGAGGCCGGCTCCGCTATTAGTGACGTGTTTGAGGGCCGCGAGGTGTGCCAGCCAAAAC
GAATCCGGCCATTTCATCCTCCAGGAAGTCCATGGGCCAACCGCCCACTCCCCGCCAGCCTCGCACCAAC
ACCAACCGGTCCAGTACATGAGCCAGTCGGGTCACTGACCCCGGCACCAGTCCCTCAGCCACTGGATCCA
GCGCCCGCAGTGACTCCCGAGGCCAGTCACCTGTTGGAGGATCCCGATGAAGAGACGAGCCAGGCTGTCA
AAGCCCTTCGGGAGATGGCCGATACTGTGATTCCCCAGAAGGAAGAGGCTGCAATCTGTGGCCAAATGGA
CCTTTCCCATCCGCCCCCAAGGGGCCATCTGGATGAGCTGACAACCACACTTGAGTCCATGACCGAGGAT
CTGAACCTGGACTCACCCCTGACCCCGGAATTGAACGAGATTCTGGATACCTTCCTGAACGACGAGTGCC
TCTTGCATGCCATGCATATCAGCACAGGACTGTCCATCTTCGACACATCTCTGTTTTGA
