>Addgene plasmid #63798 | SP-dCas9-VPR | addgene partial sequence | sequence record 108387 | hdCas9-R2 5'-CCGGCTTTATCCAACTCAGAC-3'
ACTTCCGTTGTGTGATCAGTTTGGCGTTCAGCAGCTGCCGCCAATAATTTTTCATTTTCTTGACAACTTC
TTCTGAGGGGACGTTATCACTCTTCCCTCTAGCTTTATCGGATCTTGTCAACACTTTATTATCAATAGAA
TCATCTTTGAGAAAAGACTGGGGCACGATAGCAGCCACGTCGTAGTCGGAGAGCCGATTGATGTCCAGTT
CCTGATCCACGTACATGTCCCTGCCGTTCTGCAGGTAGTACAGGTAGAGCTTCTCATTCTGAAGCTGGGT
GTTTTCAACTGGGTGTTCCTTAAGGATTTGGGACCCCAGTTCTTTTATACCCTCTTCAATCCTCTTCATC
CTTTCCCTACTGTTCTTCTGTCCCTTCTGGGTAGTTTGGTTCTCTCGGGCCATCTCGATAACGATATTCT
CGGGCTTATGCCTTCCCATTACTTTGACGAGTTCATCCACGACCTTAACGGTCTGCAGTATTCCCTTTTT
GATAGCTGGGCTACCTGCAAGATTAGCGATGTGCTCGTGAAGACTGTCCCCCTGGCCAGAAACTTGTGCT
TTCTGGATGTCCTCCTTAAAGGTGAGAGAGTCATCATGGATCAACTGCATGAAGTTCCGGTTGGCAAATC
CATCGGACTTAAGAAAATCCAGGATTGTCTTTCCACTCTGCTTGTCTCGGATCCCATTGATCAGTTTTCT
TGACAGCCGCCCCCATCCTGTATATCGGCGCCTCTTGAGCTGTTTCATGACTTTGTCGTCGAAGAGATGA
GCGTAAGTTTTCAAGCGTTCTTCAATCATCTCCCTATCTTCAAACAACGTAAGGGTGAGG
