>Addgene plasmid #63798 | SP-dCas9-VPR | addgene partial sequence | sequence record 123248 | TK-pA-R 5'-ttgtctccttccgtgtttca-3'
ACCGGTAGGGATCGAACCCTTTGTCTGCTCGAAGCATTAACCCTCACTAAAGGGAAGCGGCCTTAGTTAT
TCAGGTACCTGCGGCCGCTCTAGATGATATCAACCACTTTGTACAAGAAAGCTGGGTTTCAAAACAGAGA
TGTGTCGAAGATGGACAGTCCTGTGCTGATATGCATGGCATGCAAGAGGCACTCGTCGTTCAGGAAGGTA
TCCAGAATCTCGTTCAATTCCGGGGTCAGGGGTGAGTCCAGGTTCAGATCCTCGGTCATGGACTCAAGTG
TGGTTGTCAGCTCATCCAGATGGCCCCTTGGGGGCGGATGGGAAAGGTCCATTTGGCCACAGATTGCAGC
CTCTTCCTTCTGGGGAATCACAGTATCGGCCATCTCCCGAAGGGCTTTGACAGCCTGGCTCGTCTCTTCA
TCGGGATCCTCCAACAGGTGACTGGCCTCGGGAGTCACTGCGGGCGCTGGATCCAGTGGCTGAGGGACTG
GTGCCGGGGTCAGTGACCCGACTGGCTCATGTACTGGACCGGTTGGTGTTGGTGCGAGGCTGGCGGGGAG
TGGGCGGTTGGCCCATGGACTTCCTGGAGGATGAAATGGCCGGATTCGTTTTGGCTGGCACACCTCGCGG
CCCTCAAACACGTCACTAATAGCGGAGCCGGCCTCAGGCTTCGGCAAAAACATCCCTTCCCTGGAATCCC
GGCTGCCGCTGCCAGAGCCCAGCAAGGCTGAGAAATCCATATCGGCGATAGAGCTGAAGTCCTCGTCGCC
AGACAGCAGTCCATTAGGCAGGCCTG
